Addgene plasmid #14602: pEF myc Gal cycT2b (1-420) (P#1720)
Depositing lab: Matija Peterlin. Depositing organization: University of California, San Francisco (UCSF). Publication: Transcriptional activity and substrate recognition of cyclin T2 from P-TEFb. Kurosu T, Zhang F, Peterlin BM. Gene. 2004 Dec 8. 343(1):173-9. 10.1016/j.gene.2004.08.027 PubMed 15563843.
Backbone
  Vector backbone: pEF-BOS-myc-Gal
  Backbone size w/o insert (bp): 5500
  Vector type: Mammalian Expression
Growth in bacteria
  Bacterial resistance: Ampicillin, 100 μg/mL
  Growth temperature: 37°C
  Growth strain: DH5alpha
  Copy number: Unknown
Gene/Insert
  Gene/Insert name: cycT2 (alt names: hCycT2; cyclin T2; cyclinT2)
  Species: H. sapiens (human)
  Insert size (bp): 1260
  Mutation: amino acids 1-420 of cyclinT2
  Entrez Gene: CCNT2 (a.k.a. CYCT2)
  Tag / fusion protein: myc (N terminal on backbone); Gal (N terminal on backbone)
  Cloning method: Restriction Enzyme; 5′ cloning site SalI (not destroyed); 3′ cloning site XbaI (not destroyed)
  Sequencing primers: 5′ EF1a forward primer
Terms and licenses: Academic/Nonprofit Terms; Industry Terms: Not Available to Industry
Depositor comments: See author's map for additional cloning information.
How to cite: pEF myc Gal cycT2b (1-420) (P#1720) was a gift from Matija Peterlin (Addgene plasmid # 14602 ; http://n2t.net/addgene:14602 ; RRID:Addgene_14602)
