[The description below was written by a language model from this plasmid's Addgene catalogue record.]
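Description:
pEF myc Gal cycT2b (1-420) is a mammalian expression plasmid built on the pEF-BOS-myc-Gal backbone (about 5.5 kb without insert). It is propagated in E. coli under ampicillin selection. The record does not state the copy number or the origin of replication, and it lists no mammalian selection marker. The promoter is also not stated explicitly, but the pEF-BOS backbone name and the use of an EF1a forward sequencing primer suggest that expression is driven by the human EF-1α promoter, a strong constitutive promoter in many mammalian cell types.

The insert is a roughly 1.26 kb fragment of human cyclin T2 (CCNT2) encoding amino acids 1-420, a C-terminally truncated form. The construct name points to the T2b isoform. It was cloned between SalI and XbaI sites, both of which are retained. The backbone supplies two N-terminal fusions: a myc epitope tag for detection, and a "Gal" moiety. The record does not define "Gal", but in a vector of this type it is most likely the Gal4 DNA-binding domain. If so, the fusion would tether the cyclin T2 fragment to Gal4 binding sites placed upstream of a reporter gene, so that its ability to activate transcription can be measured independently of its normal recruitment.

Cyclin T2 is a regulatory subunit of the P-TEFb transcription elongation factor, and the associated study concerns its transcriptional activity and substrate recognition. This truncation is therefore probably one of a series used to map the regions of the protein needed for those functions in transfected mammalian cells. No feature table accompanies the record, so details of the remaining backbone elements cannot be confirmed.
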