>Addgene plasmid #14602 | pEF myc Gal cycT2b (1-420) (P#1720) | addgene partial sequence | sequence record 21190 | EF1a-F 5'-TCAAGCCTCAGACAGTGGTTC-3'
CTCTTTCGGTGTCGTGAGGATTAGCTTGCTTACATTTGCTTCTGACACAACTGTGTTCACTAGCAACCTC
AAACAGACACCATGCCGCATCACCACCATCATCACGCCATGCCGGAGCAGAAGCTGATATCCGAGGAGGA
CCTGGCCATGGCCGGATCCATGAAGCTACTGTCTTCTATCGAACAAGCATGCGATATTTGCCGACTTAAA
AAGCTCAAGTGCTCCAAAGAAAAACCGAAGTGCGCCAAGTGTCTGAAGAACAACTGGGAGTGTCGCTACT
CTCCCAAAACCAAAAGGTCTCCGCTGACTAGGGCACATCTGACAGAAGTGGAATCAAGGCTAGAAAGACT
GGAACAGCTATTTCTACTGATTTTTCCTCGAGAAGACCTTGACATGATTTTGAAAATGGATTCTTTACAG
GATATAAAAGCATTGTTAACAGGATTATTTGTACAAGATAATGTGAATAAAGATGCCGTCACAGATAGAT
TGGCTTCAGTGGAGACTGATATGCCTCTAACATTGAGACAGCATAGAATAAGTGCGACATCATCATCGGA
AGAGAGTAGTAACAAAGGTCAAAGACAGTTGACTGTATCGCCGGAATTCGTCGACATGGCGTCGGGCCGT
GGAGCTTCTTCTCGCTGGTTCTTTACTCGGGAACAGCTGGAGAACACGCCGAGCCGCCGCTGCGGAGTGG
AGGCGGATAAAGAGCTCTCGTGCCGTGGCGGNNGNAGGNGNCANCCTCATCNGGAANGGGNAGCNNNCNG
TNCNCCCNATTAAAAAACCTGNAATGTTGNNGCCAGGTTTNTNNCCCNTNNTCCNAATTCANAAANANTT
NGTCNNG
